Addgene plasmid #50525: pIL2R FAK Y397F
Depositing lab: Kenneth Yamada. Depositing organization: National Institute of Dental and Craniofacial Research (NIDCR). Publication: PTEN interactions with focal adhesion kinase and suppression of the extracellular matrix-dependent phosphatidylinositol 3-kinase/Akt cell survival pathway. Tamura M, Gu J, Danen EH, Takino T, Miyamoto S, Yamada KM. J Biol Chem. 1999 Jul 16;274(29):20693-703. 10.1074/jbc.274.29.20693 PubMed 10400703.
Backbone
  Vector backbone: pCMVIL2R(pIL2R)
  Backbone manufacturer: Bruce Howard Lab, PubMed ID 1373146
  Vector type: Mammalian Expression
Growth in bacteria
  Bacterial resistance: Ampicillin, 100 μg/mL
  Growth temperature: 37°C
  Growth strain: DH5alpha
  Copy number: Unknown
Gene/Insert
  Gene/Insert name: protein tyrosine kinase, mutated (alt names: FAK; PTK2)
  Species: M. musculus (mouse)
  Mutation: Y397F
  Promoter: CMV
  Tag / fusion protein: IL-2R (N terminal on backbone)
  Cloning method: Restriction Enzyme; 5′ cloning site unknown (not destroyed); 3′ cloning site unknown (not destroyed)
  Sequencing primers: 5′ IL2R FW (TCCTGCCTCGTCACAACAAC); 3′ Il2R AS2 (CCTTAGAGCTTTAAATCTCTG)
Terms and licenses: Academic/Nonprofit Terms; Industry Terms: Not Available to Industry
Depositor comments: Vector contains truncated IL-2R alpha subunit without cytoplasmic domain (Tac antigen) for membrane localization and clustering
How to cite: pIL2R FAK Y397F was a gift from Kenneth Yamada (Addgene plasmid # 50525 ; http://n2t.net/addgene:50525 ; RRID:Addgene_50525)
