[The description below was written by a language model from this plasmid's Addgene catalogue record.]
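Description:
pIL2R FAK Y397F is a mammalian expression plasmid built on the pCMVIL2R (pIL2R) backbone. It is propagated in E. coli under ampicillin selection. The record does not state the origin of replication or copy number, lists no mammalian selection marker, and does not identify the restriction sites used for cloning. No feature table is provided, so details beyond the catalogue fields cannot be confirmed.

The insert is mouse focal adhesion kinase (FAK, also known as PTK2), a protein tyrosine kinase, carrying the Y397F point mutation and expressed from the CMV promoter. The backbone supplies an N-terminal fusion partner: a truncated interleukin-2 receptor alpha subunit (Tac antigen) that lacks its own cytoplasmic domain. According to the depositor's comments, this part serves for membrane localization and clustering, so the FAK portion takes the place of the receptor's cytoplasmic tail. The chimera is thereby anchored at the membrane and displays an extracellular IL-2R epitope through which it can be clustered.

Tyr397 is generally known as the major autophosphorylation site of FAK, and phosphorylation there creates a docking site for SH2-containing partners such as Src-family kinases and PI 3-kinase. Replacing it with phenylalanine gives a non-phosphorylatable variant that is commonly used as a signaling-defective control. The associated publication concerns PTEN interactions with FAK and suppression of the extracellular matrix-dependent PI 3-kinase/Akt cell survival pathway. This suggests the construct is used in transfected mammalian cells to test how much membrane-targeted FAK signaling depends on this residue, presumably in comparison with a wild-type counterpart.
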