>Addgene plasmid #50525 | pIL2R FAK Y397F | addgene partial sequence | sequence record 136656 | SV40-splice-R2 5'-CACAAACAATTAGAATCAGTAG-3'
TACACTTAAAAATTTTATATTTACCTTAGAGCTTTAAATCTCTGTAGGTAGTTTGTCCAATTATGTCACA
CCACAGAAGTAAGGTTCCTTCACAAAGATCCTCTAGAGGATCCCCGGGCGAGCTCGAATTCTGGCAGGAA
GGATAACCAGTCTCCATGGTCTCAGGGAACCCTCCCTCCTCAGACATTTCTCTTCCAACTTGAAGTCATG
GTCAGTATGAATTACCACTTCTAGGAACACACATCCCAATTTGAACACCAAGTATATTTTAAAAGCTTCT
TAATGTATAATCTTCATTCTCAGAAAAATGCCACATTTTGGATCCAGAGTTTTCTGAACACTATTTAGAA
AAATAACAAAATCAAAACCATGTATAAGTGATGAAACTTATACAAGAGAGACTTTCAGCTAGCTGTCATT
CAGTTGGAGCCGTGAGCACGGGCTACAGAGGCTAAGGTTACTTCCTCGCTGCTGGTGGAATGCTAGAGAA
GATCTCCCAAAGGGCAGAAAGCCACGTTCAATGGCCAGGGGCTCAGTGTGGCCGTGTCTGCCCTAGCATT
TTCAGTCTTGCTTGATCAATAACATCAAGTAGGTTCTTGGCATCCACAGCCAGGGCGTGAGCAGCTGTCA
GCATCTGCTTCTTATACTCCTGCTGCAGGCTGGTCATGACGTACTGCTGCGCCAGCTTCATCTTGCTGAT
GAGCTCGCCTAAGTCGGAGTTCAGCAGCTTCTGTGCCATCTCGATCTCTCGATGAGTGCTGGCTGGAAGA
GCAGGAATGGTCTCATCCACCGTGGCTAGTAAGGTCCGCAGGGCCAGGCCAACTTCCTTCACCATAGGGA
CGTACTCTTCTGGAGGAGCTGGCTGGATTTTGCTGGACATCTCGATGACAGCCTTCACTAGGCCTGTCAC
ATTTTCATATACCTTGTCATTGGACCGGTCAAGGTTGGCAGTGGGAGGGG
