>Addgene plasmid #50525 | pIL2R FAK Y397F | addgene partial sequence | sequence record 139214 | CMV-F 5'-CGCAAATGGGCGGTAGGCGTG-3'
CTATATAAGCAGAGCTCTCTGGCTAACTAGAGAACCCACTGCTTACTGGCTTATCGAAATTAATACGACT
CACTATAGGGAGACCCAAGCTAGCTTGGCGGCTGGTCCCAAGGGTCAGGAAGATGGATTCATACCTGCTG
ATGTGGGGACTGCTCACGTTCATCATGGTGCCTGGCTGCCAGGCAGAGCTCTGTGACGATGACCCGCCAG
AGATCCCACACGCCACATTCAAAGCCATGGCCTACAAGGAAGGAACCATGTTGAACTGTGAATGCAAGAG
AGGTTTCCGCAGAATAAAAAGCGGGTCACTCTATATGCTCTGTACAGGAAACTCTAGCCACTCGTCCTGG
GACAACCAATGTCAATGCACAAGCTCTGCCACTCGGAACACAACGAAACAAGTGACACCTCAACCTGAAG
AACAGAAAGAAAGGAAAACCACAGAAATGCAAAGTCCAATGCAGCCAGTGGACCAAGCGAGCCTTCCAGG
TCACTGCAGGGAACCTCCACCATGGGAAAATGAAGCCACAGAGAGAATTTATCATTTCGTGGTGGGGCAG
ATGGTTTATTATCAGTGCGTCCAGGGATACAGGGCTCTACACAGAGGTCCTGCTGAGAGCGTCTGCAAAA
TGACCCACGGGAAGACAAGGTGGACCCAGCCCCAGCTCATATGCACAGGTGAAATGGAGACCAGTCAGTT
TCCAGGTGAAGAGAAGCCTCAGGCAAGCCCCGAAGGCCGTCCTGAGAGTGAGACTTCCTGCCTCGTCACA
ACAACAGATTTTCAAATACAGACAGAAATGGCTGCAACCATGGAGACGTCCATATTTACAACAGAGTACC
AGGTAGCAGTGGCCGGCTGTGTTTTCCTGCTGATCAGCGTCCTCCTCCTGAGTGGGCTCACCTGGAAGCT
TATGGCAGCTGCTTATCTTGACCCAAACTTGAATCACACACCAAGTTCGAGTACTAAGACTCACCTGGGT
ACTGGCATGGAACGGTCCCCTGGTGCAATGGAACGAGTATTAAAGGTCTTTCATCATTTTGAAAGCAGTA
GTGAGCCAACCACCTGGGCCAGTATTATCAGGCATGGAGATGCTACTGATGTCAGGGG
