>Addgene plasmid #50525 | pIL2R FAK Y397F | addgene partial sequence | sequence record 139216 | mFAK-F 5'-ttaaccaagtgcagaccatcc-3'
AAGACAGGAAAGGAATGCTACAACTCAAAATCGCTGGTGCTCCTGAGCCTCTGACCGTGACGGCACCATC
CCTAACCATTGCCGAGAACATGGCCGACCTGATTGATGGATACTGCCGGCTGGTGAATGGAGCCACACAA
TCTTTCATCATCAGACCCCAGAAAGAAGGTGAACGGGCGTTGCCATCAATACCAAAGTTGGCCAACAGTG
AAAAGCAAGGCATGCGGACACATGCAGTCTCTGTGTCAGAGACAGATGACTTTGCAGAGATCATCGATGA
GGAAGACACATACACCATGCCCTCGACCAGGGATTATGAGATTCAGAGAGAAAGAATAGAACTTGGACGC
TGTATTGGAGAAGGTCAGTTTGGAGATGTACATCAAGGCGTGTACCTGAGCCCAGAGAATCCAGCTTTGG
CTGTTGCAATCAAAACATGTAAAAACTGTACTTCGGACAGCGTGAGAGAGAAGTTCCTTCAAGAAGCCTT
AACAATGCGTCAGTTTGACCATCCTCACATCGTGAAGCTGATTGGAGTCATTACAGAGAACCCTGTCTGG
ATAATCATGGAGTTGTGCACACTTGGAGAGCTGAGGTCATTTTTGCAAGTAAGAAAATACAGCTTGGACC
TGGCATCTTTGATATTATATGCCTATCAGCTTAGTACAGCACTCGCGTATCTGGAGAGCAAAAGATTTGT
TCACAGGGACATTGCTGCTCGGAATGTTCTGGTGTCTTCAAATGATTGTGTAAAATTGGGAGACTTTGGA
TTATCTCGATATATGGAAGACAGTACTTACTATAAAGCTTCCAAAGGAAAATTACCTATTAAATGGATGG
CTCCAGAGTCAATCAATTTTCGACGTTTTACCTCAGCTAGTGACGTGTGGATGTTTGGTGTGTGTATGTG
GGAGATACTGATGCATGGCGTGAAGCCTTTTCAAGGAGTGAAGAACAATGATGTGATCGGTCGAATTGAA
AATGGGGAAAGATTACCAATGCCTCCAAATTGTCCTCCCACCCTCTACAGCCTTATGACGAAATGTTGGG
CCTATGACCCC
