>Addgene plasmid #50525 | pIL2R FAK Y397F | depositor partial sequence | sequence record 139217 | insert only
ATGGCAGCTGCTTATCTTGACCCAAACTTGAATCACACACCAAGTTCGAGTACTAAGACTCACCTGGGTA
CTGGCATGGAACGGTCCCCTGGTGCAATGGAACGAGTATTAAAGGTCTTTCATCATTTTGAAAGCAGTAG
TGAGCCAACCACCTGGGCCAGTATTATCAGGCATGGAGATGCTACTGATGTCAGGGGCATCATTCAGAAG
ATAGTGGACAGTCACAAAGTAAAGCACGTGGCCTGCTATGGATTTCGCCTCAGTCACCTGCGATCGGAGG
AGGTGCACTGGCTGCACGTGGACATGGGTGTCTCCAGTGTGAGGGAGAAATATGAACTCGCCCACCCACC
AGAGGAGTGGAAATATGAGTTGAGAATTCGTTACTTGCCAAAAGGATTTCTAAACCAGTTTACTGAAGAT
AAGCCAACATTGAATTTCTTCTATCAACAGGTGAAGAGTGACTACATGCAAGAAATAGCTGATCAAGTAG
ACCAAGAAATAGCTTTGAAGTTGGGTTGTTTGGAAATTAGGCGATCCTATTGGGAGATGAGGGGTAATGC
CCTAGAGAAGAAGTCCAACTATGAAGTATTAGAAAAAGATGTTGGTTTAAAGCGATTTTTTCCTAAGAGT
TTACTGGATTCTGTCAAGGCCAAAACACTAAGAAAGCTGATCCAGCAAACATTCAGGCAGTTTGCCAACC
TTAATAGAGAAGAAAGCATCCTGAAATTCTTTGAGATTCTTTCTCCTGTGTACAGATTTGACAAAGAGTG
CTTCAAGTGTGCCCTTGGGTCAAGTTGGATCATTTCTGTGGAATTGGCAATCGGCCCAGAAGAAGGGATC
AGTTACCTGACAGACAAAGGCTGCAATCCCACACACCTAGCAGACTTTAACCAAGTGCAGACCATCCAGT
ACTCAAACAGTGAAGACAAAGACAGGAAAGGAATGCTACAACTCAAAATCGCTGGTGCTCCTGAGCCTCT
GACCGTGACGGCACCATCCCTAACCATTGCCGAGAACATGGCCGACCTGATTGATGGATACTGCCGGCTG
GTGAATGGAGCCACACAATCTTTCATCATCAGACCCCAGAAAGAAGGTGAACGGGCGTTGCCATCAATAC
CAAAGTTGGCCAACAGTGAAAAGCAAGGCATGCGGACACATGCAGTCTCTGTGTCAGAGACAGATGACTT
TGCAGAGATCATCGATGAGGAAGACACATACACCATGCCCTCGACCAGGGATTATGAGATTCAGAGAGAA
AGAATAGAACTTGGACGCTGTATTGGAGAAGGTCAGTTTGGAGATGTACATCAAGGCGTGTACCTGAGCC
CAGAGAATCCAGCTTTGGCTGTTGCAATCAAAACATGTAAAAACTGTACTTCGGACAGCGTGAGAGAGAA
GTTCCTTCAAGAAGCCTTAACAATGCGTCAGTTTGACCATCCTCACATCGTGAAGCTGATTGGAGTCATT
ACAGAGAACCCTGTCTGGATAATCATGGAGTTGTGCACACTTGGAGAGCTGAGGTCATTTTTGCAAGTAA
GAAAATACAGCTTGGACCTGGCATCTTTGATATTATATGCCTATCAGCTTAGTACAGCACTCGCGTATCT
GGAGAGCAAAAGATTTGTTCACAGGGACATTGCTGCTCGGAATGTTCTGGTGTCTTCAAATGATTGTGTA
AAATTGGGAGACTTTGGATTATCTCGATATATGGAAGACAGTACTTACTATAAAGCTTCCAAAGGAAAAT
TACCTATTAAATGGATGGCTCCAGAGTCAATCAATTTTCGACGTTTTACCTCAGCTAGTGACGTGTGGAT
GTTTGGTGTGTGTATGTGGGAGATACTGATGCATGGCGTGAAGCCTTTTCAAGGAGTGAAGAACAATGAT
GTGATCGGTCGAATTGAAAATGGGGAAAGATTACCAATGCCTCCAAATTGTCCTCCCACCCTCTACAGCC
TTATGACGAAATGTTGGGCCTATGACCCCAGCAGGCGGCCCAGGTTTACTGAACTAAAAGCTCAGCTCAG
CACAATCCTGGAGGAGGAGAAGGTGCAGCAAGAAGAACGGATGAGGATGGAATCCAGAAGACAGGCTACC
GTGTCCTGGGACTCTGGAGGGTCTGATGAAGCACCACCCAAGCCCAGCAGACCTGGTTATCCTAGCCCGA
GATCCAGTGAAGGATTTTATCCCAGCCCACAGCACATGGTCCAGACCAATCACTACCAGGTCTCTGGCTA
CCCGGGTTCCCATGGAATCCCAGCCATGGCTGGCAGCATTTACCAAGGTCAGGCATCTCTTCTGGACCAG
ACAGAATTGTGGAATCACAGACCTCAGGAGATGTCCATGTGGCAGCCCAGTGTGGAGGATTCGGCAGCTT
TGGACCTTCGAGGGATGGGACAGGTGCTTCCCCCTCACCTGATGGAAGAGCGGCTAATCCGACAGCAGCA
GGAAATGGAAGAAGACCAGCGCTGGCTGGAGAAGGAAGAGCGATTCCTGAAACCTGATGTGAGGCTCTCT
CGAGGCAGCATCGACAGGGAAGACGGGAGTTTTCAGGGTCCGACTGGAAACCAACACATCTATCAGCCTG
TGGGGAAGCCAGATCCTGCAGCTCCACCAAAGAAACCTCCTCGCCCTGGAGCACCTGGCCACCTAAGCAA
CCTGTCCAGCATCAGCAGCCCTGCAGACAGCTACAATGAGGGTGTCAAGCTTCAGCCCCAGGAAATCAGC
CCCCCTCCCACTGCCAACCTTGACCGGTCCAATGACAAGGTATATGAAAATGTGACAGGCCTAGTGAAGG
CTGTCATCGAGATGTCCAGCAAAATCCAGCCAGCTCCTCCAGAAGAGTACGTCCCTATGGTGAAGGAAGT
TGGCCTGGCCCTGCGGACCTTACTAGCCACGGTGGATGAGACCATTCCTGCTCTTCCAGCCAGCACTCAT
CGAGAGATCGAGATGGCACAGAAGCTGCTGAACTCCGACTTAGGCGAGCTCATCAGCAAGATGAAGCTGG
CGCAGCAGTACGTCATGACCAGCCTGCAGCAGGAGTATAAGAAGCAGATGCTGACAGCTGCTCACGCCCT
GGCTGTGGATGCCAAGAACCTACTTGATGTTATTGATCAAGCAAGACTGAAAATGCTAGGGCAGACACGG
CCACACTGA
